>Addgene plasmid #35469 | pRSII326 | depositor full sequence | sequence record 50969 | pRSII326 sequence 5711 bps
TCGCGCGTTTCGGTGATGACGGTGAAAACCTCTGACACATGCAGCTCCCGGAGACGGTCACAGCTTGTCT
GTAAGCGGATGCCGGGAGCAGACAAGCCCGTCAGGGCGCGTCAGCGGGTGTTGGCGGGTGTCGGGGCTGG
CTTAACTATGCGGCATCAGAGCAGATTGTACTGAGAGTGCACCATACCACCTTTTCAATTCATCATTTTT
TTTTTATTCTTTTTTTTGATTTCGGTTTCCTTGAAATTTTTTTGATTCGGTAATCTCCGAACAGAAGGAA
GAACGAAGGAAGGAGCACAGACTTAGATTGGTATATATACGCATATGTAGTGTTGAAGAAACATGAAATT
GCCCAGTATTCTTAACCCAACTGCACAGAACAAAAACATGCAGGAAACGAAGATAAATCATGTCGAAAGC
TACATATAAGGAACGTGCTGCTACTCATCCTAGTCCTGTTGCTGCCAAGCTATTTAATATCATGCACGAA
AAGCAAACAAACTTGTGTGCTTCATTGGATGTTCGTACCACCAAGGAATTACTGGAGTTAGTTGAAGCAT
TAGGTCCCAAAATTTGTTTACTAAAAACACATGTGGATATCTTGACTGATTTTTCCATGGAGGGCACAGT
TAAGCCGCTAAAGGCATTATCCGCCAAGTACAATTTTTTACTCTTCGAAGACAGAAAATTTGCTGACATT
GGTAATACAGTCAAATTGCAGTACTCTGCGGGTGTATACAGAATAGCAGAATGGGCAGACATTACGAATG
CACACGGTGTGGTGGGACCAGGTATTGTTAGCGGTTTGAAGCAGGCGGCAGAAGAAGTAACAAAGGAACC
TAGAGGCCTTTTGATGTTAGCAGAATTGTCATGCAAGGGCTCCCTATCTACTGGAGAATATACTAAGGGT
ACTGTTGACATTGCGAAGAGCGACAAAGATTTTGTTATCGGCTTTATTGCTCAAAGAGACATGGGTGGAA
GAGATGAAGGTTACGATTGGTTGATTATGACACCCGGTGTGGGTTTAGATGACAAGGGAGACGCATTGGG
TCAACAGTATAGAACCGTGGATGATGTGGTCTCTACAGGATCTGACATTATTATTGTTGGAAGAGGACTA
TTTGCAAAGGGAAGGGATGCTAAGGTAGAGGGTGAACGTTACAGAAAAGCAGGCTGGGAAGCATATTTGA
GAAGATGCGGCCAGCAAAACTAAAAAACTGTATTATAAGTAAATGCATGTATACTAAACTCACAAATTAG
AGCTTCAATTTAATTATATCAGTTATTACCCTGCGGTGTGAAATACCGCACAGATGCGTAAGGAGAAAAT
ACCGCATCAGGAAATTGTAAGCGTTAATATTTTGTTAAAATTCGCGTTAAATTTTTGTTAAATCAGCTCA
TTTTTTAACCAATAGGCCGAAATCGGCAAAATCCCTTATAAATCAAAAGAATAGACCGAGATAGGGT
[37 nt withheld, positions 1468-1504]
AAAGAACGTGGACTCCAACGTCAAAGG
[49 nt withheld, positions 1532-1580]
T
[91 nt withheld, positions 1582-1672]
G
[124 nt withheld, positions 1674-1797]
CCATTCGCCATTCAGGCTGCGCAACTGTTGGGAAGGGCGATCGGTGCGGGCCTCTTCGCTATTACGCCAG
CTGGCGAAAGGGGGATGTGCTGCAAGGCGATTAAGTTGGGTAACGCCAGGGTTTTCCCAGTCACGACGTT
GTAAAACGACGGCCAGTGAATTGTAATACGACTCACTATAGGGCGAATTGGAGCTCCACCGCGGTGGCGG
CCGCTCTAGAACTAGTGGATCCCCCGGGCTGCAGGAATTCGATATCAAGCTTATCGATACCGTCGACCTC
GAGGGGGGGCCCGGTACCAGCTTTTGTTCCCTTTAGTGAGGGTTAATTTCGAGCTTGGCGTAATCATGGT
CATAGCTGTTTCCTGTGTGAAATTGTTATCCGCTCACAATTCCACACAACATACGAGCCGGAAGCATAAA
GTGTAAAGCCTGGGGTGCCTAATGAGTGAGCTAACTCACATTAATTGCGTTGCGCTCACTGCCCGCTTTC
CAGTCGGGAAACCTGTCGTGCCAGCTGCATTAATGAATCGGCCAACGCGCGGGGAGAGGCGGTTTGCGTA
TTGGGCGCTCTTCCGCTTCCTCGCTCACTGACTCGCTGCGCTCGGTCGTTCGGCTGCGGCGAGCGGTATC
AGCTCACTCAAAGGCGGTAATACGGTTATCCACAGAATCAGGGGATAACGCAGGAAAGAACATGTGAGCA
AAAGGCCAGCAAAAGGCCAGGAACCGTAAAAAGGCCGCGTTGCTGGCGTTTTTCCATAGGCTCCGCCCCC
CTGACGAGCATCACAAAAATCGACGCTCAAGTCAGAGGTGGCGAAACCCGACAGGACTATAAAGATACCA
GGCGTTTCCCCCTGGAAGCTCCCTCGTGCGCTCTCCTGTTCCGACCCTGCCGCTTACCGGATACCTGTCC
GCCTTTCTCCCTTCGGGAAGCGTGGCGCTTTCTCATAGCTCACGCTGTAGGTATCTCAGTTCGGTGTAGG
TCGTTCGCTCCAAGCTGGGCTGTGTGCACGAACCCCCCGTTCAGCCCGACCGCTGCGCCTTATCCGGTAA
CTATCGTCTTGAGTCCAACCCGGTAAGACACGACTTATCGCCACTGGCAGCAGCCACTGGTAACAGGATT
AGCAGAGCGAGGTATGTAGGCGGTGCTACAGAGTTCTTGAAGTGGTGGCCTAACTACGGCTACACTAGAA
GAACAGTATTTGGTATCTGCGCTCTGCTGAAGCCAGTTACCTTCGGAAAAAGAGTTGGTAGCTCTTGATC
CGGCAAACAAACCACCGCTGGTAGCGGTGGTTTTTTTGTTTGCAAGCAGCAGATTACGCGCAGAAAAAAA
GGATCTCAAGAAGATCCTTTGATCTTTTCTACGGGGTCTGACGCTCAGTGGAACGAAAACTCACGTTAAG
GGATTTTGGTCATGAGATTATCAAAAAGGATCTTCACCTAGATCCTTTTAAATTAAAAATGAAGTTTTAA
ATCAATCTAAAGTATATATGAGTAAACTTGGTCTGACAGTTACCAATGCTTAATCAGTGAGGCACCTATC
TCAGCGATCTGTCTATTTCGTTCATCCATAGTTGCCTGACTCCCCGTCGTGTAGATAACTACGATACGGG
AGGGCTTACCATCTGGCCCCAGTGCTGCAATGATACCGCGAGACCCACGCTCACCGGCTCCAGATTTATC
AGCAATAAACCAGCCAGCCGGAAGGGCCGAGCGCAGAAGTGGTCCTGCAACTTTATCCGCCTCCATCCAG
TCTATTAATTGTTGCCGGGAAGCTAGAGTAAGTAGTTCGCCAGTTAATAGTTTGCGCAACGTTGTTGCCA
TTGCTACAGGCATCGTGGTGTCACGCTCGTCGTTTGGTATGGCTTCATTCAGCTCCGGTTCCCAACGATC
AAGGCGAGTTACATGATCCCCCATGTTGTGCAAAAAAGCGGTTAGCTCCTTCGGTCCTCCGATCGTTGTC
AGAAGTAAGTTGGCCGCAGTGTTATCACTCATGGTTATGGCAGCACTGCATAATTCTCTTACTGTCATGC
CATCCGTAAGATGCTTTTCTGTGACTGGTGAGTACTCAACCAAGTCATTCTGAGAATAGTGTATGCGGCG
ACCGAGTTGCTCTTGCCCGGCGTCAATACGGGATAATACCGCGCCACATAGCAGAACTTTAAAAGTGCTC
ATCATTGGAAAACGTTCTTCGGGGCGAAAACTCTCAAGGATCTTACCGCTGTTGAGATCCAGTTCGATGT
AACCCACTCGTGCACCCAACTGATCTTCAGCATCTTTTACTTTCACCAGCGTTTCTGGGTGAGCAAAAAC
AGGAAGGCAAAATGCCGCAAAAAAGGGAATAAGGGCGACACGGAAATGTTGAATACTCATACTCTTCCTT
TTTCAATATTATTGAAGCATTTATCAGGGTTATTGTCTCATGAGCGGATACATATTTGAATGTATTTAGA
AAAATAAACAAATAGGGGTTCCGCGCACATTTCCCCGAAAAGTGCCACCTGACGAAGCATCTGTGCTTCA
TTTTGTAGAACAAAAATGCAACGCGAGAGCGCTAATTTTTCAAACAAAGAATCTGAGCTGCATTTTTACA
GAACAGAAATGCAACGCGAAAGCGCTATTTTACCAACGAAGAATCTGTGCTTCATTTTTGTAAAACAAAA
ATGCAACGCGAGAGCGCTAATTTTTCAAACAAAGAATCTGAGCTGCATTTTTACAGAACAGAAATGCAAC
GCGAGAGCGCTATTTTACCAACAAAGAATCTATACTTCTTTTTTGTTCTACAAAAATGCATCCCGAGAGC
GCTATTTTTCTAACAAAGCATCTTAGATTACTTTTTTTCTCCTTTGTGCGCTCTATAATGCAGTCTCTTG
ATAACTTTTTGCACTGTAGGTCCGTTAAGGTTAGAAGAAGGCTACTTTGGTGTCTATTTTCTCTTCCATA
AAAAAAGCCTGACTCCACTTCCCGCGTTTACTGATTACTAGCGAAGCTGCGGGTGCATTTTTTCAAGATA
AAGGCATCCCCGATTATATTCTATACCGATGTGGATTGCGCATACTTTGTGAACAGAAAGTGATAGCGTT
GATGATTCTTCATTGGTCAGAAAATTATGAACGGTTTCTTCTATTTTGTCTCTATATACTACGTATAGGA
AATGTTTACATTTTCGTATTGTTTTCGATTCACTCTATGAATAGTTCTTACTACAATTTTTTTGTCTAAA
GAGTAATACTAGAGATAAACATAAAAAATGTAGAGGTCGAGTTTAGATGCAAGTTCAAGGAGCGAAAGGT
GGATGGGTAGGTTATATAGGGATATAGCACAGAGATATATAGCAAAGAGATACTTTTGAGCAATGTTTGT
GGAAGCGGTATTCGCAATATTTTAGTAGCTCGTTACAGTCCGGTGCGTTTTTGGTTTTTTGAAAGTGCGT
CTTCAGAGCGCTTTTGGTTTTCAAAAGCGCTCTGAAGTTCCTATACTTTCTAGCTAGAGAATAGGAACTT
CGGAATAGGAACTTCAAAGCGTTTCCGAAAACGAGCGCTTCCGAAAATGCAACGCGAGCTGCGCACATAC
AGCTCACTGTTCACGTCGCACCTATATCTGCGTGTTGCCTGTATATATATATACATGAGAAGAACGGCAT
AGTGCGTGTTTATGCTTAAATGCGTACTTATATGCGTCTATTTATGTAGGATGAAAGGTAGTCTAGTACC
TCCTGTGATATTATCCCATTCCATGCGGGGTATCGTATGCTTCCTTCAGCACTACCCTTTAGCTGTTCTA
TATGCTGCCACTCCTCAATTGGATTAGTCTCATCCTTCAATGCTATCATTTCCTTTGATATTGGATCATC
TAAGAAACCATTATTATCATGACATTAACCTATAAAAATAGGCGTATCACGAGGCCCTTTCGTC
Features (pLannotate 1.2.2; 18 found; start..end, strand, type, name):
    137..186     +  misc_feature   bom (fragment): basis of mobility region from pBR322
    194..409     +  promoter       URA3 promoter: S. cerevisiae URA3
    410..1213    +  CDS            URA3: orotidine-5'-phosphate decarboxylase, required for uracil biosynthesis; S. cerevisiae URA3; yeast auxotrophic marker, counterselectable with 5-fluoroorotic acid (5-FOA)
   1292..1341    +  misc_feature   bom (fragment): basis of mobility region from pBR322
   1369..1797    -  rep_origin     f1 ori (sequence partly withheld): f1 bacteriophage origin of replication; arrow indicates direction of (+) strand synthesis
   1801..1958    -  CDS            lacZα (fragment): LacZα fragment of β-galactosidase; lacZ fragment
   1961..1979    +  promoter       T7 promoter: promoter for bacteriophage T7 RNA polymerase
   1988..2095    +  misc_feature   MCS: pBluescript multiple cloning site
   2107..2125    -  promoter       T3 promoter: promoter for bacteriophage T3 RNA polymerase
   2170..2186    -  protein_bind   lac operator: The lac repressor binds to the lac operator to inhibit transcription in E. coli. This inhibition can be relieved by adding lactose or isopropyl-β-D-thiogalactopyranoside (IPTG). lac repressor encoded by lacI
   2194..2224    -  promoter       lac promoter: promoter for the E. coli lac operon
   2239..2260    -  protein_bind   CAP binding site: CAP binding activates transcription in the presence of cAMP. E. coli catabolite activator protein
   2273..2365    -  CDS            lacI (fragment): lac repressor; lacI; The lac repressor binds to the lac operator to inhibit transcription in E. coli. This inhibition can be relieved by adding lactose or isopropyl-β-D-thiogalactopyranoside (IPTG).
   2548..3136    -  rep_origin     ori: high-copy-number ColE1/pMB1/pBR322/pUC origin of replication
   3307..4167    -  CDS            AmpR: β-lactamase; bla; confers resistance to ampicillin, carbenicillin, and related antibiotics
   4168..4272    -  promoter       AmpR promoter: bla
   4299..5644    -  rep_origin     2μ ori: yeast 2μ plasmid origin of replication
   5711..35      +  CDS            rop (fragment) (across the origin): Rop protein, which maintains plasmids at low copy number; rop
