[The description below was written by a language model from this plasmid's Addgene catalogue record and pLannotate feature annotations shown in this document.]
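Description:
pRSII326 is an empty yeast–E. coli shuttle vector of 5,711 bp, part of a redesigned set of the pRS32x plasmid series, intended for high-copy episomal maintenance of cloned DNA in Saccharomyces cerevisiae. In yeast it replicates from a 2μ origin, which the record states was taken from YEplac195 and lacks its XbaI site. Selection in yeast is by the URA3 auxotrophic marker expressed from its own promoter. URA3 encodes orotidine-5'-phosphate decarboxylase, so it complements uracil auxotrophy and can also be counterselected with 5-fluoroorotic acid. The depositor notes that this URA3 copy was silently recoded to remove ApaI and PstI sites without changing the protein. In E. coli the plasmid is propagated at high copy from a ColE1/pUC-type origin with ampicillin selection through β-lactamase (AmpR) and its native promoter. An f1 origin is also present, allowing single-stranded DNA production with helper phage.

The cloning region is the pBluescript-type multiple cloning site, flanked by opposing T7 and T3 phage promoters. It lies within a lacZα fragment downstream of the lac promoter, lac operator and CAP binding site, an arrangement normally associated with blue/white screening, although the annotation shows lacZα only as a fragment. No yeast promoter drives the cloning site, so any insert must supply its own regulatory sequences. Short annotated fragments of bom, rop and lacI are backbone remnants rather than functional elements. The vector carries no insert and serves as a general backbone for restriction-enzyme cloning and multicopy gene expression or genetic manipulation in ura3 yeast strains.
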