Addgene plasmid #35469: pRSII326
Purpose: (Empty Backbone)
Depositing lab: Steven Haase. Depositing organization: Duke University. Publication: New and Redesigned pRS Plasmid Shuttle Vectors for Genetic Manipulation of Saccharomycescerevisiae. Chee MK, Haase SB. G3 (Bethesda). 2012 May;2(5):515-26. Epub 2012 May 1. 10.1534/g3.111.001917 PubMed 22670222.
Backbone
  Vector backbone: pRS32x
  Backbone manufacturer: Stratagene
  Backbone size (bp): 5711
  Modifications to backbone: 2 micron origin is from YEplac195, which has had its XbaI site removed.
  Vector type: Yeast 2 micron vector
  Promoter: None
  Selectable markers: URA3
Growth in bacteria
  Bacterial resistance: Ampicillin, 100 μg/mL
  Growth temperature: 37°C
  Growth strain: DH5alpha
  Copy number: High Copy
Gene/Insert
  Cloning method: Restriction Enzyme
  Sequencing primers: 5′ M13 Forward, T7; 3′ M13 Reverse
Resource information
  A portion of this plasmid was derived from a plasmid made by: Daniel J. Lew, Duke University Medical Center
Terms and licenses: Academic/Nonprofit Terms; Industry Terms: Not Available to Industry
Depositor comments: URA3 has been modified to remove ApaI and PstI sites without altering the amino acid sequence of the Ura3 protein.
How to cite: pRSII326 was a gift from Steven Haase (Addgene plasmid # 35469 ; http://n2t.net/addgene:35469 ; RRID:Addgene_35469)
