>Addgene plasmid #35469 | pRSII326 | addgene partial sequence | sequence record 53745 | M13_pUC_fwd
ATTGGAGCTCCACCGCGGTGGCGGCCGCTCTAGAACTAGTGGATCCCCCGGGCTGCAGGAATTCGATATC
AAGCTTATCGATACCGTCGACCTCGAGGGGGGGCCCGGTACCAGCTTTTGTTCCCTTTAGTGAGGGTTAA
TTTCGAGCTTGGCGTAATCATGGTCATAGCTGTTTCCTGTGTGAAATTGTTATCCGCTCACAATTCCACA
CAACATACGAGCCGGAAGCATAAAGTGTAAAGCCTGGGGTGCCTAATGAGTGAGCTAACTCACATTAATT
GCGTTGCGCTCACTGCCCGCTTTCCAGTCGGGAAACCTGTCGTGCCAGCTGCATTAATGAATCGGCCAAC
GCGCGGGGAGAGGCGGTTTGCGTATTGGGCGCTCTTCCGCTTCCTCGCTCACTGACTCGCTGCGCTCGGT
CGTTCGGCTGCGGCGAGCGGTATCAGCTCACTCAAAGGCGGTAATACGGTTATCCACAGAATCAGGGGAT
AACGCAGGAAAGAACATGTGAGCAAAAGGCCAGCAAAAGGCCAGGAACCGTAAAAAGGCCGCGTTGCTGG
CGTTTTTCCATAGGCTCCGCCCCCCTGACGAGCATCACAAAAATCGACGCTCAAGTCAGAGGTGGCGAAA
CCCGACAGGACTATAAAGATACCAGGCGTTTCCCCCTGGAAGCTCCCTCGTGCGCTCTCCTGTTCCGACC
CTGCCGCTTACCGGATACCTGTCCGCCTTTCTCCCTTCGGGAAGCGTGGCGCTTTCTCATAGCTCACGCT
GTAGGTATCTCAGTTCGGTGTAGGTCGTTCGCTCCAAGCTGGGCTGTGTGCACGA
