>Addgene plasmid #35469 | pRSII326 | addgene partial sequence | sequence record 54158 | pRSII-F1 5'-CGGCATCAGAGCAGATTGTAC-3'
CACCTTTTCAATTCATCATTTTTTTTTTATTCTTTTTTTTGATTTCGGTTTCCTTGAAATTTTTTTGATT
CGGTAATCTCCGAACAGAAGGAAGAACGAAGGAAGGAGCACAGACTTAGATTGGTATATATACGCATATG
TAGTGTTGAAGAAACATGAAATTGCCCAGTATTCTTAACCCAACTGCACAGAACAAAAACATGCAGGAAA
CGAAGATAAATCATGTCGAAAGCTACATATAAGGAACGTGCTGCTACTCATCCTAGTCCTGTTGCTGCCA
AGCTATTTAATATCATGCACGAAAAGCAAACAAACTTGTGTGCTTCATTGGATGTTCGTACCACCAAGGA
ATTACTGGAGTTAGTTGAAGCATTAGGTCCCAAAATTTGTTTACTAAAAACACATGTGGATATCTTGACT
GATTTTTCCATGGAGGGCACAGTTAAGCCGCTAAAGGCATTATCCGCCAAGTACAATTTTTTACTCTTCG
AAGACAGAAAATTTGCTGACATTGGTAATACAGTCAAATTGCAGTACTCTGCGGGTGTATACAGAATAGC
AGAATGGGCAGACATTACGAATGCACACGGTGTGGTGGGACCAGGTATTGTTAGCGGTTTGAAGCAGGCG
GCAGAAGAAGTAACAAAGGAACCTAGAGGCCTTTTGATGTTAGCAGAATTGTCATGCAAGGGCTCCCTAT
CTACTGGAGAATATACTAAGGGTACTGTTGACATTGCGAAGAGCGACAAAGATTTTGTTATCGGCTTTAT
TGCTCAA
