>Addgene plasmid #35469 | pRSII326 | addgene partial sequence | sequence record 54159 | pGEX3
AGGGCCTCGTGATACGCCTATTTTTATAGGTTAATGTCATGATAATAATGGTTTCTTAGTATGATCCAAT
ATCAAAGGAAATGATAGCATTGAAGGATGAGACTAATCCAATTGAGGAGTGGCAGCATATAGAACAGCTA
AAGGGTAGTGCTGAAGGAAGCATACGATACCCCGCATGGAATGGGATAATATCACAGGAGGTACTAGACT
ACCTTTCATCCTACATAAATAGACGCATATAAGTACGCATTTAAGCATAAACACGCACTATGCCGTTCTT
CTCATGTATATATATATACAGGCAACACGCAGATATAGGTGCGACGTGAACAGTGAGCTGTATGTGCGCA
GCTCGCGTTGCATTTTCGGAAGCGCTCGTTTTCGGAAACGCTTTGAAGTTCCTATTCCGAAGTTCCTATT
CTCTAGCTAGAAAGTATAGGAACTTCAGAGCGCTTTTGAAAACCAAAAGCGCTCTGAAGACGCACTTTCA
AAAAACCAAAAACGCACCGGACTGTAACGAGCTACTAAAATATTGCGAATACCGCTTCCACAAACATTGC
TCAAAAGTATCTCTTTGCTATATATCTCTGTGCTATATCCCTATATAACCTACCCATCCACCTTTCGCTC
CTTGAACTTGCATCTAAACTCGACCTCTACATTTTTTATGTTTATCTCTAGTATTACTCTTTAGACAAAA
AAATTGTAGTAAGAACTATTCATAGAGTGA
